Addgene plasmid #155182: XLone-Puro Cas13d P2A eGFP-NLS
Purpose: PiggybacTransposon-based tunable and temporal expression control of Cas13d and nuclear eGFP
Depositing lab: Xiaoping Bao. Depositing organization: Purdue University. Publication: Chemically-defined generation of human hemogenic endothelium and definitive hematopoietic progenitor cells. Chang Y, Syahirah R, Oprescu SN, Wang X, Jung J, Cooper SH, Torregrosa-Allen S, Elzey BD, Hsu AY, Randolph LN, Sun Y, Kuang S, Broxmeyer HE, Deng Q, Lian X, Bao X. Biomaterials. 2022 May 6;285:121569. doi: 10.1016/j.biomaterials.2022.121569. PubMed 35567999.
Backbone
  Vector backbone: Addgene #154399
  Backbone size w/o insert (bp): 6614
  Total vector size (bp): 9512
  Vector type: Mammalian Expression, Unspecified ; Piggybac transposon
  Selectable markers: Puromycin
Growth in bacteria
  Bacterial resistance: Ampicillin, 100 μg/mL
  Growth temperature: 37°C
  Growth strain: DH5alpha
  Copy number: High Copy
Gene/Insert
  Gene/Insert name: CasRx (alt name: Cas13d)
  Species: H. sapiens (human)
  Insert size (bp): 2898
  Promoter: TRE3G
  Tag / fusion protein: NLS (C terminal on insert); P2A eGFP NLS (C terminal on insert)
  Cloning method: Restriction Enzyme; 5′ cloning site KpnI (not destroyed); 3′ cloning site NheI, SpeI (not destroyed)
  Sequencing primers: 5′ gcgcctataaaagagtgctga; 3′ M13 FWD
Resource information
  A portion of this plasmid was derived from a plasmid made by: The Cas13d sequence was PCR amplified from pLentiRNACRISPR_005 - hU6-DR_BsmBI-EFS-RfxCas13d-NLS-2A-Puro-WPRE, a gift from Neville Sanjana (Addgene #138147)
Terms and licenses: Academic/Nonprofit Terms; Industry Terms: Not Available to Industry
How to cite: XLone-Puro Cas13d P2A eGFP-NLS was a gift from Xiaoping Bao (Addgene plasmid # 155182 ; http://n2t.net/addgene:155182 ; RRID:Addgene_155182)
