[The description below was written by a language model from this plasmid's Addgene catalogue record and pLannotate feature annotations shown in this document.]
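Description:
XLone-Puro Cas13d P2A eGFP-NLS is a 9.5 kb piggyBac transposon plasmid for doxycycline-inducible expression of the RNA-targeting CRISPR effector Cas13d (CasRx) in mammalian cells. It is propagated in E. coli as a high-copy plasmid through a ColE1/pUC-type origin and an ampicillin resistance gene. Remnants of lacZα, lacI, rop and bom, together with lac promoter/operator elements, are leftovers of the cloning backbone. The catalogue describes the vector as a piggyBac transposon, but the automated feature table does not annotate the transposon terminal repeats, so their positions cannot be read from this record.

The inducible unit consists of a TRE3GS (third-generation Tet-responsive) promoter driving the roughly 2.9 kb RfxCas13d coding sequence, followed by EGFP and an SV40 polyadenylation signal. According to the catalogue fields, Cas13d carries a C-terminal NLS and is linked through a P2A self-cleaving peptide to an NLS-tagged EGFP. A single transcript should therefore yield separate Cas13d and nuclear green fluorescent proteins, with fluorescence reporting induction. The catalogue lists the insert species as human, whereas the annotation identifies the enzyme as originating from Ruminococcus flavefaciens. The sequence was amplified from a lentiviral Cas13d vector.

On the opposite strand, an EF-1α core promoter drives a reverse tetracycline transactivator (annotated as rtTA3 with VP16-derived activation repeats), followed by the puromycin resistance gene and a second SV40 poly(A) signal. The record does not annotate the element linking these two coding sequences. This all-in-one design allows puromycin selection of stable integrants and tunable, temporally controlled expression of Cas13d. No guide RNA cassette is annotated.
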