Features (pLannotate 1.2.2; 19 found; start..end, strand, type, name):
      9..376     +  promoter       TRE3GS promoter: 3rd-generation Tet-responsive promoter that can be activated by binding of Tet-On® 3G, modified to eliminate binding sites for endogenous mammalian transcription factors
    389..3286    +  CDS            RfxCas13d: RNA-targeting Type VI CRISPR protein from Ruminococcus flavefaciens strain XPD3002 (Konermann et al., 2018)
   3407..4123    +  CDS            EGFP: EGFP is a basic (constitutively fluorescent) green fluorescent protein published in 1996, derived from Aequorea victoria. It is reported to be a rapidly-maturing weak dimer with moderate acid sensitivity.
   4363..4497    -  polyA_signal   SV40 poly(A) signal: SV40 polyadenylation signal
   4814..4971    +  CDS            lacZα (fragment): LacZα fragment of β-galactosidase; lacZ fragment
   4977..5076    -  misc_feature   bom (fragment): basis of mobility region from pBR322
   5178..5213    -  CDS            rop (fragment): Rop protein, which maintains plasmids at low copy number; rop
   5308..5412    +  promoter       AmpR promoter: bla
   5413..6273    +  CDS            AmpR: β-lactamase; bla; confers resistance to ampicillin, carbenicillin, and related antibiotics
   6444..7032    +  rep_origin     ori: high-copy-number ColE1/pMB1/pBR322/pUC origin of replication
   7215..7307    +  CDS            lacI (fragment): lac repressor; lacI; The lac repressor binds to the lac operator to inhibit transcription in E. coli. This inhibition can be relieved by adding lactose or isopropyl-β-D-thiogalactopyranoside (IPTG).
   7320..7341    +  protein_bind   CAP binding site: CAP binding activates transcription in the presence of cAMP. E. coli catabolite activator protein
   7356..7386    +  promoter       lac promoter: promoter for the E. coli lac operon
   7394..7410    +  protein_bind   lac operator: The lac repressor binds to the lac operator to inhibit transcription in E. coli. This inhibition can be relieved by adding lactose or isopropyl-β-D-thiogalactopyranoside (IPTG). lac repressor encoded by lacI
   7698..7779    -  polyA_signal   SV40 poly(A) signal: SV40 polyadenylation signal
   7800..8399    -  CDS            PuroR: puromycin N-acetyltransferase; pac from Streptomyces alboniger; confers resistance to puromycin
   8478..8588    -  CDS            VP48: 3 tandem repeats of the minimal activation domain of herpes simplex virus VP16 (Cheng et al., 2013)
   8518..9215    -  CDS            rtTA3 (fragment): reverse tetracycline transactivator 3 activates expression from Tet-responsive promoters in the presence of doxycycline
   9268..9479    -  promoter       EF-1α core promoter: core promoter for human elongation factor EF-1α
>Addgene plasmid #155182 | XLone-Puro Cas13d P2A eGFP-NLS | addgene full sequence | sequence record 307945 | Addgene NGS Result
ATCACCTCGAGTTTACTCCCTATCAGTGATAGAGAACGTATGAAGAGTTTACTCCCTATCAGTGATAGAG
AACGTATGCAGACTTTACTCCCTATCAGTGATAGAGAACGTATAAGGAGTTTACTCCCTATCAGTGATAG
AGAACGTATGACCAGTTTACTCCCTATCAGTGATAGAGAACGTATCTACAGTTTACTCCCTATCAGTGAT
AGAGAACGTATATCCAGTTTACTCCCTATCAGTGATAGAGAACGTATAAGCTTTGCTTATGTAAACCAGG
GCGCCTATAAAAGAGTGCTGATTTTTTGAGTAAACTTCAATTCCACAACACTTTTGTCTTATACCAACTT
TCCGTACCACTTCCTACCCTCGTAAAGGTACCGCCACCATGATCGAAAAAAAAAAGTCCTTCGCCAAGGG
CATGGGCGTGAAGTCCACACTCGTGTCCGGCTCCAAAGTGTACATGACAACCTTCGCCGAAGGCAGCGAC
GCCAGGCTGGAAAAGATCGTGGAGGGCGACAGCATCAGGAGCGTGAATGAGGGCGAGGCCTTCAGCGCTG
AAATGGCCGATAAAAACGCCGGCTATAAGATCGGCAACGCCAAATTCAGCCATCCTAAGGGCTACGCCGT
GGTGGCTAACAACCCTCTGTATACAGGACCCGTCCAGCAGGATATGCTCGGCCTGAAGGAAACTCTGGAA
AAGAGGTACTTCGGCGAGAGCGCTGATGGCAATGACAATATTTGTATCCAGGTGATCCATAACATCCTGG
ACATTGAAAAAATCCTCGCCGAATACATTACCAACGCCGCCTACGCCGTCAACAATATCTCCGGCCTGGA
TAAGGACATTATTGGATTCGGCAAGTTCTCCACAGTGTATACCTACGACGAATTCAAAGACCCCGAGCAC
CATAGGGCCGCTTTCAACAATAACGATAAGCTCATCAACGCCATCAAGGCCCAGTATGACGAGTTCGACA
ACTTCCTCGATAACCCCAGACTCGGCTATTTCGGCCAGGCCTTTTTCAGCAAGGAGGGCAGAAATTACAT
CATCAATTACGGCAACGAATGCTATGACATTCTGGCCCTCCTGAGCGGACTGAGGCACTGGGTGGTCCAT
AACAACGAAGAAGAGTCCAGGATCTCCAGGACCTGGCTCTACAACCTCGATAAGAACCTCGACAACGAAT
ACATCTCCACCCTCAACTACCTCTACGACAGGATCACCAATGAGCTGACCAACTCCTTCTCCAAGAACTC
CGCCGCCAACGTGAACTATATTGCCGAAACTCTGGGAATCAACCCTGCCGAATTCGCCGAACAATATTTC
AGATTCAGCATTATGAAAGAGCAGAAAAACCTCGGATTCAATATCACCAAGCTCAGGGAAGTGATGCTGG
ACAGGAAGGATATGTCCGAGATCAGGAAAAATCATAAGGTGTTCGACTCCATCAGGACCAAGGTCTACAC
CATGATGGACTTTGTGATTTATAGGTATTACATCGAAGAGGATGCCAAGGTGGCTGCCGCCAATAAGTCC
CTCCCCGATAATGAGAAGTCCCTGAGCGAGAAGGATATCTTTGTGATTAACCTGAGGGGCTCCTTCAACG
ACGACCAGAAGGATGCCCTCTACTACGATGAAGCTAATAGAATTTGGAGAAAGCTCGAAAATATCATGCA
CAACATCAAGGAATTTAGGGGAAACAAGACAAGAGAGTATAAGAAGAAGGACGCCCCTAGACTGCCCAGA
ATCCTGCCCGCTGGCCGTGATGTTTCCGCCTTCAGCAAACTCATGTATGCCCTGACCATGTTCCTGGATG
GCAAGGAGATCAACGACCTCCTGACCACCCTGATTAATAAATTCGATAACATCCAGAGCTTCCTGAAGGT
GATGCCTCTCATCGGAGTCAACGCTAAGTTCGTGGAGGAATACGCCTTTTTCAAAGACTCCGCCAAGATC
GCCGATGAGCTGAGGCTGATCAAGTCCTTCGCTAGAATGGGAGAACCTATTGCCGATGCCAGGAGGGCCA
TGTATATCGACGCCATCCGTATTTTAGGAACCAACCTGTCCTATGATGAGCTCAAGGCCCTCGCCGACAC
CTTTTCCCTGGACGAGAACGGAAACAAGCTCAAGAAAGGCAAGCACGGCATGAGAAATTTCATTATTAAT
AACGTGATCAGCAATAAAAGGTTCCACTACCTGATCAGATACGGTGATCCTGCCCACCTCCATGAGATCG
CCAAAAACGAGGCCGTGGTGAAGTTCGTGCTCGGCAGGATCGCTGACATCCAGAAAAAACAGGGCCAGAA
CGGCAAGAACCAGATCGACAGGTACTACGAAACTTGTATCGGAAAGGATAAGGGCAAGAGCGTGAGCGAA
AAGGTGGACGCTCTCACAAAGATCATCACCGGAATGAACTACGACCAATTCGACAAGAAAAGGAGCGTCA
TTGAGGACACCGGCAGGGAAAACGCCGAGAGGGAGAAGTTTAAAAAGATCATCAGCCTGTACCTCACCGT
GATCTACCACATCCTCAAGAATATTGTCAATATCAACGCCAGGTACGTCATCGGATTCCATTGCGTCGAG
CGTGATGCTCAACTGTACAAGGAGAAAGGCTACGACATCAATCTCAAGAAACTGGAAGAGAAGGGATTCA
GCTCCGTCACCAAGCTCTGCGCTGGCATTGATGAAACTGCCCCCGATAAGAGAAAGGACGTGGAAAAGGA
GATGGCTGAAAGAGCCAAGGAGAGCATTGACAGCCTCGAGAGCGCCAACCCCAAGCTGTATGCCAATTAC
ATCAAATACAGCGACGAGAAGAAAGCCGAGGAGTTCACCAGGCAGATTAACAGGGAGAAGGCCAAAACCG
CCCTGAACGCCTACCTGAGGAACACCAAGTGGAATGTGATCATCAGGGAGGACCTCCTGAGAATTGACAA
CAAGACATGTACCCTGTTCAGAAACAAGGCCGTCCACCTGGAAGTGGCCAGGTATGTCCACGCCTATATC
AACGACATTGCCGAGGTCAATTCCTACTTCCAACTGTACCATTACATCATGCAGAGAATTATCATGAATG
AGAGGTACGAGAAAAGCAGCGGAAAGGTGTCCGAGTACTTCGACGCTGTGAATGACGAGAAGAAGTACAA
CGATAGGCTCCTGAAACTGCTGTGTGTGCCTTTCGGCTACTGTATCCCCAGGTTTAAGAACCTGAGCATC
GAGGCCCTGTTCGATAGGAACGAGGCCGCCAAGTTCGACAAGGAGAAAAAGAAGGTGTCCGGCAATAAGC
GACCTGCCGCCACAAAGAAGGCTGGACAGGCTAAGAAGAAGAAAGCTAGCGGCAGCGGCGCCACTAACTT
CTCCCTGTTGAAACAAGCAGGGGATGTCGAAGAGAATCCCGGGCCAATGGTGAGCAAGGGCGAGGAGCTG
TTCACCGGGGTGGTGCCCATCCTGGTCGAGCTGGACGGCGACGTAAACGGCCACAAGTTCAGCGTGTCCG
GCGAGGGCGAGGGCGATGCCACCTACGGCAAGCTGACCCTGAAGTTCATCTGCACCACCGGCAAGCTGCC
CGTGCCCTGGCCCACCCTCGTGACCACCCTGACCTACGGCGTGCAGTGCTTCAGCCGCTACCCCGACCAC
ATGAAGCAGCACGACTTCTTCAAGTCCGCCATGCCCGAAGGCTACGTCCAGGAGCGCACCATCTTCTTCA
AGGACGACGGCAACTACAAGACCCGCGCCGAGGTGAAGTTCGAGGGCGACACCCTGGTGAACCGCATCGA
GCTGAAGGGCATCGACTTCAAGGAGGACGGCAACATCCTGGGGCACAAGCTGGAGTACAACTACAACAGC
CACAACGTCTATATCATGGCCGACAAGCAGAAGAACGGCATCAAGGTGAACTTCAAGATCCGCCACAACA
TCGAGGACGGCAGCGTGCAGCTCGCCGACCACTACCAGCAGAACACCCCCATCGGCGACGGCCCCGTGCT
GCTGCCCGACAACCACTACCTGAGCACCCAGTCCGCCCTGAGCAAAGACCCCAACGAGAAGCGCGATCAC
ATGGTCCTGCTGGAGTTCGTGACCGCCGCCGGGATCACTCTCGGCATGGACGAGCTGTACAAGCCAAAGA
AGAAGCGTAAGGTATAAGTACAAGTAAGAATTCCGATCATATTCAATAACCCACTAGTAGACCACCTCCC
CTGCGAGCTAAGCTGGACAGCCAATGACGGGTAAGAGAGTGACATTTTTCACTAACCTAAGACAGGAGGG
CCGTCAGAGCTACTGCCTAATCCAAAGACGGGTAAAAGTGATAAAAATGTATCACTCCAACCTAAGACAG
GCGCAGCTTCCGAGGGATTTGAGATCCAGACATGATAAGATACATTGATGAGTTTGGACAAACCAAAACT
AGAATGCAGTGAAAAAAATGCCTTATTTGTGAAATTTGTGATGCTATTGCCTTATTTGTAACCATTATAA
GCTGCAATAAACAAGTTTGATATCTATAACAAGAAAATATATATATAATAAGTTATCACGTAAGTAGAAC
ATGAAATAACAATATAATTATCGTATGAGTTAAATCTTAAAAGTCACGTAAAAGATAATCATGCGTCATT
TTGACTCACGCGGTCGTTATAGTTCAAAATCAGTGACACTTACCGCATTGACAAGCACGCCTCACGGGAG
CTCCAAGCGGCGACTGAGATGTCCTAAATGCACAGCGACGGATTCGCGCTATTTAGAAAGAGAGAGCAAT
ATTTCAAGAATGCATGCGTCAATTTTACGCAGACTATCTTTCTAGGGTTAAGAATTCACTGGCCGTCGTT
TTACAACGTCGTGACTGGGAAAACCCTGGCGTTACCCAACTTAATCGCCTTGCAGCACATCCCCCTTTCG
CCAGCTGGCGTAATAGCGAAGAGGCCCGCACCGATCGCCCTTCCCAACAGTTGCGCAGCCTGAATGGCGA
ATGGCGCCTGATGCGGTATTTTCTCCTTACGCATCTGTGCGGTATTTCACACCGCATATGGTGCACTCTC
AGTACAATCTGCTCTGATGCCGCATAGTTAAGCCAGCCCCGACACCCGCCAACACCCGCTGACGCGCCCT
GACGGGCTTGTCTGCTCCCGGCATCCGCTTACAGACAAGCTGTGACCGTCTCCGGGAGCTGCATGTGTCA
GAGGTTTTCACCGTCATCACCGAAACGCGCGAGACGAAAGGGCCTCGTGATACGCCTATTTTTATAGGTT
AATGTCATGATAATAATGGTTTCTTAGACGTCAGGTGGCACTTTTCGGGGAAATGTGCGCGGAACCCCTA
TTTGTTTATTTTTCTAAATACATTCAAATATGTATCCGCTCATGAGACAATAACCCTGATAAATGCTTCA
ATAATATTGAAAAAGGAAGAGTATGAGTATTCAACATTTCCGTGTCGCCCTTATTCCCTTTTTTGCGGCA
TTTTGCCTTCCTGTTTTTGCTCACCCAGAAACGCTGGTGAAAGTAAAAGATGCTGAAGATCAGTTGGGTG
CACGAGTGGGTTACATCGAACTGGATCTCAACAGCGGTAAGATCCTTGAGAGTTTTCGCCCCGAAGAACG
TTTTCCAATGATGAGCACTTTTAAAGTTCTGCTATGTGGCGCGGTATTATCCCGTATTGACGCCGGGCAA
GAGCAACTCGGTCGCCGCATACACTATTCTCAGAATGACTTGGTTGAGTACTCACCAGTCACAGAAAAGC
ATCTTACGGATGGCATGACAGTAAGAGAATTATGCAGTGCTGCCATAACCATGAGTGATAACACTGCGGC
CAACTTACTTCTGACAACGATCGGAGGACCGAAGGAGCTAACCGCTTTTTTGCACAACATGGGGGATCAT
GTAACTCGCCTTGATCGTTGGGAACCGGAGCTGAATGAAGCCATACCAAACGACGAGCGTGACACCACGA
TGCCTGTAGCAATGGCAACAACGTTGCGCAAACTATTAACTGGCGAACTACTTACTCTAGCTTCCCGGCA
ACAATTAATAGACTGGATGGAGGCGGATAAAGTTGCAGGACCACTTCTGCGCTCGGCCCTTCCGGCTGGC
TGGTTTATTGCTGATAAATCTGGAGCCGGTGAGCGTGGGTCTCGCGGTATCATTGCAGCACTGGGGCCAG
ATGGTAAGCCCTCCCGTATCGTAGTTATCTACACGACGGGGAGTCAGGCAACTATGGATGAACGAAATAG
ACAGATCGCTGAGATAGGTGCCTCACTGATTAAGCATTGGTAACTGTCAGACCAAGTTTACTCATATATA
CTTTAGATTGATTTAAAACTTCATTTTTAATTTAAAAGGATCTAGGTGAAGATCCTTTTTGATAATCTCA
TGACCAAAATCCCTTAACGTGAGTTTTCGTTCCACTGAGCGTCAGACCCCGTAGAAAAGATCAAAGGATC
TTCTTGAGATCCTTTTTTTCTGCGCGTAATCTGCTGCTTGCAAACAAAAAAACCACCGCTACCAGCGGTG
GTTTGTTTGCCGGATCAAGAGCTACCAACTCTTTTTCCGAAGGTAACTGGCTTCAGCAGAGCGCAGATAC
CAAATACTGTTCTTCTAGTGTAGCCGTAGTTAGGCCACCACTTCAAGAACTCTGTAGCACCGCCTACATA
CCTCGCTCTGCTAATCCTGTTACCAGTGGCTGCTGCCAGTGGCGATAAGTCGTGTCTTACCGGGTTGGAC
TCAAGACGATAGTTACCGGATAAGGCGCAGCGGTCGGGCTGAACGGGGGGTTCGTGCACACAGCCCAGCT
TGGAGCGAACGACCTACACCGAACTGAGATACCTACAGCGTGAGCTATGAGAAAGCGCCACGCTTCCCGA
AGGGAGAAAGGCGGACAGGTATCCGGTAAGCGGCAGGGTCGGAACAGGAGAGCGCACGAGGGAGCTTCCA
GGGGGAAACGCCTGGTATCTTTATAGTCCTGTCGGGTTTCGCCACCTCTGACTTGAGCGTCGATTTTTGT
GATGCTCGTCAGGGGGGCGGAGCCTATGGAAAAACGCCAGCAACGCGGCCTTTTTACGGTTCCTGGCCTT
TTGCTGGCCTTTTGCTCACATGTTCTTTCCTGCGTTATCCCCTGATTCTGTGGATAACCGTATTACCGCC
TTTGAGTGAGCTGATACCGCTCGCCGCAGCCGAACGACCGAGCGCAGCGAGTCAGTGAGCGAGGAAGCGG
AAGAGCGCCCAATACGCAAACCGCCTCTCCCCGCGCGTTGGCCGATTCATTAATGCAGCTGGCACGACAG
GTTTCCCGACTGGAAAGCGGGCAGTGAGCGCAACGCAATTAATGTGAGTTAGCTCACTCATTAGGCACCC
CAGGCTTTACACTTTATGCTTCCGGCTCGTATGTTGTGTGGAATTGTGAGCGGATAACAATTTCACACAG
GAAACAGCTATGACCATGATTACGCCAAGGTCGACTTAACCCTAGAAAGATAATCATATTGTGACGTACG
TTAAAGATAATCATGCGTAAAATTGACGCATGTGTTTTATCGGTCTGTATATCGAGGTTTATTTATTAAT
TTGAATAGATATTAAGTTTTATTATATTTACACTTACATACTAATAATAAATTCAACAAACAATTTATTT
ATGTTTATTTATTTATTAAAAAAAAACAAAAACTCAAAATTTCTTCTATAAAGTAACAAAACTTTTAGCA
GTGAAAAAAATGCTTTATTTGTGAAATTTGTGATGCTATTGCTTTATTTGTAACCATTATAAGCTGCAAT
AAACAAGTTAACTAAACGGGCCCTCTAGATCAGGCACCGGGCTTGCGGGTCATGCACCAGGTGCGCGGTC
CTTCGGGCACCTCGACGTCGGCGGTGACGGTGAAGCCGAGCCGCTCGTAGAAGGGGAGGTTGCGGGGCGC
GGAGGTCTCCAGGAAGGCGGGCACCCCGGCGCGCTCGGCCGCCTCCACTCCGGGGAGCACGACGGCGCTG
CCCAGACCCTTGCCCTGGTGGTCGGGCGAGACGCCGACGGTGGCCAGGAACCACGCGGGCTCCTTGGGCC
GGTGCGGCGCCAGGAGGCCTTCCATCTGTTGCTGCGCGGCCAGCCGGGAACCGCTCAACTCGGCCATGCG
CGGGCCGATCTCGGCGAACACCGCCCCCGCTTCGACGCTCTCCGGCGTGGTCCAGACCGCCACCGCGGCG
CCGTCGTCCGCGACCCACACCTTGCCGATGTCGAGCCCGACGCGCGTGAGGAAGAGTTCTTGCAGCTCGG
TGACCCGCTCGATGTGGCGGTCCGGATCGACGGTGTGGCGCGTGGCGGGGTAGTCGGCGAACGCGGCGGC
GAGGGTGCGTACGGCCCTGGGGACGTCGTCGCGGGTGGCGAGGCGCACCGTGGGCTTGTACTCGGTCATC
TCGAGCCTAGGGCCGGGATTCTCCTCCACGTCACCGCATGTTAGAAGACTTCCTCTGCCCTCTCCGCTGC
CCCCGGGGAGCATGTCAAGGTCAAAATCGTCAAGAGCGTCAGCAGGCAGCATATCAAGGTCAAAGTCGTC
AAGGGCATCGGCTGGGAGCATGTCTAAGTCAAAATCGTCAAGGGCGTCGGTCGGCCCGCCGCTTTCGCAC
TTTAGCTGTTTCTCCAGGCCACATATGATTAGTTCCAGGCCGAAAAGGAAGGCAGGTTCGGCTCCCTGCC
GGTCGAACAGCTCAATTGCTTGTTTCAGAAGTGGGGGCATAGAATCGGTGGTAGGTGTCTCTCTTTCCTC
TTTTGCTACTTGATGCTCCTGTTCCTCCAATACGCAGCCCAGTGTAAAGTGGCCCACGGCGGACAGAGCG
TACAGTGCGTTCTCCAGGGAGAAGCCTTGCTGACACAGGAACGCGAGCTGATTTTCCAGGGTTTCGTACT
GTTTCTCTGTTGGGCGGGTGCCGAGATGCACTTTAGCCCCGTCGCGATGTGAGAGGAGAGCACAGCGGTA
TGACTTGGCGTTGTTCCGCAGAAAGTCTTGCCATGACTCGCCTTCCAGGGGGCAGGAGTGGGTATGATGC
CTGTCCAGCATCTCGATTGGCAGGGCATCGAGCAGGGCCCGCTTGTTCTTCACGTGCCAGTACAGGGTAG
GCTGCTCAACTCCCAGCTTTTGAGCGAGTTTCCTTGTCGTCAGGCCTTCGATACCGACTCCATTGAGTAA
TTCCAGAGCAGAGTTTATGACTTTGCTCTTGTCCAGTCTAGACATCTTATCGTCATCGTCTTTGTAATCC
ATGGTGGCGGATCCCGCGTCACGACACCTGTGTTCTGGCGGCAAACCCGTTGCGAAAAAGAACGTTCACG
GCGACTACTGCACTTATATACGGTTCTCCCCCACCCTCGGGAAAAAGGCGGAGCCAGTACACGACATCAC
TTTCCCAGTTTACCCCGCGCCACCTTCTCTAGGCACCGGTTCAATTGCCGACCCCTCCCCCCAACTTCTC
GGGGACTGTGGGCGATGTGCGCTCTGCCCACTGACGGGCACCGGAGCCACTCGAGTGGAATT
